>Addgene plasmid #15069 | pMV2 BMPR (DM#138) | addgene partial sequence | sequence record 21609 | pMT2-F 5'-TTGCCTTTCTCTCCACAGGT-3'
TCATGAGAGAACGACTTTTCATTGCATGCTTTGGAGCCTTACTGCTTGTTATTCATACCCAAGGACAGGA
CTTTAACATCTTGCCACACAGAACAGGAATGAAATCCAATTCAGACCCAAAGAAACAGGAAAATGGTGTA
ACACTGGCACCAGAGGATACACTACCATTTCTAAACTGTTACTGCTCTGGATACTGTCCTCAAAATGCTG
TAAACAATACATGCATCACGAATGGCCAATGCTTTGCAATGATTGAAGAAGATGACCATGGGGATATCAT
TTTAACATCTGGCTGCATGAAAATGGAAGGTTCAGACTTTCAGTGCAAGGATTCTCCAAAAGCCCTGTCA
CGGAGAACTATTGAATGTTGCCGGACGGATTTCTGTAACAGAGATTTGGAGCCTACGTTGTCACCAAAGA
TATCAGATGGAGAATATGGCTTGCGCTTCATTGCTCTCATCATTTCATTGGTGGTCTGCTTGATTTTAAT
TGTGGGCTTCATTCTTATCATATGGATTTACAAACATAAACTGCATTCCCAAAGGATGCTTTATAACAGA
AATTTGGATCCTGATGATGCCTTTATACCTGCTGGGGAGTCCCTAAAGGCTCTTATTGATATATCACAAA
GCTCTGGTAGTGGCTCAGGGCTACCATTATTGGTTCAGCGTACTATAGCAAAGCAGATCCAAATGGTTCG
ACAGATAGGAAAGG
