[The description below was written by a language model from this plasmid's Addgene catalogue record.]
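Description:
pMV2 BMPR (DM#138) is a mammalian expression plasmid carrying the Xenopus laevis BMP receptor, annotated as bmpr1a (also known as ALK3). The backbone, pMV2, is described as a derivative of pMT3 and is about 4.2 kb without the insert. It is maintained in E. coli as a high-copy plasmid under ampicillin selection. The record does not name the bacterial origin of replication, and it lists no selectable marker for mammalian cells.

The insert is roughly 1.5 kb and was transferred as an EcoRI–SalI fragment from an earlier clone, p64TNE BMPR. Both restriction sites remain intact, so the fragment can be excised again. According to the depositor's notes, the fragment contains no untranslated region, so it is essentially the receptor coding sequence alone. No epitope tags, fusions or mutations are recorded. The vector is stated to contain an adenovirus major late promoter (Ad MLP), a strong viral promoter that presumably drives transcription of the receptor in mammalian cells. It also contains an SV40 origin, which allows episomal amplification of the plasmid in cells that supply SV40 large T antigen, such as COS cells, and so boosts transient expression. Other regulatory elements, such as polyadenylation signals or leader sequences, are not described, and no feature table is available to confirm the layout.

The construct comes from work on a Xenopus BMP receptor and its role in ventral versus dorsal mesoderm-inducing signals in the embryo. A plasmid of this design suits transient production of the receptor protein in cultured mammalian cells, for example for biochemical or ligand-binding characterisation, although the record does not state the specific experiments for which it was used.
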