Addgene plasmid #15069: pMV2 BMPR (DM#138)
Depositing lab: Douglas Melton. Depositing organization: Harvard University. Publication: Studies with a Xenopus BMP receptor suggest that ventral mesoderm-inducing signals override dorsal signals in vivo. Graff JM, Thies RS, Song JJ, Celeste AJ, Melton DA. Cell. 1994 Oct 7. 79(1):169-79. 10.1016/0092-8674(94)90409-X PubMed 7522972.
Backbone
  Vector backbone: pMV2
  Backbone size w/o insert (bp): 4200
  Vector type: Mammalian Expression
Growth in bacteria
  Bacterial resistance: Ampicillin, 100 μg/mL
  Growth temperature: 37°C
  Growth strain: DH5alpha
  Copy number: High Copy
Gene/Insert
  Gene/Insert name: BMP receptor (alt name: BMPR)
  Species: X. laevis (frog)
  Insert size (bp): 1500
  Entrez Gene: bmpr1a (a.k.a. acvrlk3, alk-3, alk3, cd292, skr5)
  Cloning method: Restriction Enzyme; 5′ cloning site EcoRI (not destroyed); 3′ cloning site SalI (not destroyed)
  Sequencing primers: 5′ na
Terms and licenses: Academic/Nonprofit Terms; Industry Terms: Not Available to Industry
Depositor comments: pMV2, derivative of pMT3, is a mammalian expression vector. This construct conatins an EcoRI-SalI insert of the p64TNE BMPR clone with no untranslated region. The vector has an SV40 origin and an Ad MLP.
How to cite: pMV2 BMPR (DM#138) was a gift from Douglas Melton (Addgene plasmid # 15069 ; http://n2t.net/addgene:15069 ; RRID:Addgene_15069)
